Addgene plasmid #89237: GFP-Rab27A
Purpose: Expression of GFP-tagged human Rab27A in mammalian cells
Depositing lab: William Gahl. Depositing organization: National Human Genome Research Institute (NHGRI). Publication: A novel missense mutation (G43S) in the switch I region of Rab27A causing Griscelli syndrome. Westbroek W, Tuchman M, Tinloy B, De Wever O, Vilboux T, Hertz JM, Hasle H, Heilmann C, Helip-Wooley A, Kleta R, Gahl WA. Mol Genet Metab. 2008 Jun;94(2):248-54. doi: 10.1016/j.ymgme.2008.02.009. Epub 2008 Apr 7. PubMed 18397837.
Backbone
  Vector backbone: peGFP-C1
  Backbone manufacturer: Clontech
  Backbone size w/o insert (bp): 4700
  Total vector size (bp): 5360
  Vector type: Mammalian Expression
  Selectable markers: Neomycin (select with G418)
Growth in bacteria
  Bacterial resistance: Kanamycin, 50 μg/mL
  Growth temperature: 37°C
  Growth strain: DH5alpha
  Copy number: High Copy
Gene/Insert
  Gene/Insert name: human Rab27A
  Species: H. sapiens (human)
  Insert size (bp): 660
  Mutation: wild type
  GenBank ID: BC132800.1
  Entrez Gene: RAB7A (a.k.a. CMT2B, PRO2706, RAB7)
  Promoter: CMV
  Tag / fusion protein: eGFP (C terminal on backbone)
  Cloning method: Restriction Enzyme; 5′ cloning site EcoR1 (not destroyed); 3′ cloning site BamHI (not destroyed)
  Sequencing primers: 5′ 5’: CATGGTCCTGCTGGAGTTCGTGACCG; 3′ 5’: ATAAGCTGCAATAAACAAGTTAACAA
Terms and licenses: Academic/Nonprofit Terms; Industry Terms: Not Available to Industry
How to cite: GFP-Rab27A was a gift from William Gahl (Addgene plasmid # 89237 ; http://n2t.net/addgene:89237 ; RRID:Addgene_89237)
