[The description below was written by a language model from this plasmid's Addgene catalogue record.]
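Description:
GFP-Rab27A is a mammalian expression plasmid built on the Clontech pEGFP-C1 backbone, carrying wild-type human Rab27A as a fusion to enhanced GFP. The roughly 660 bp Rab27A coding sequence was inserted between the EcoRI and BamHI sites of the multiple cloning site, both of which remain intact, giving a total plasmid size of about 5.4 kb. Expression is driven by the CMV immediate-early promoter, which gives strong constitutive transcription in most cultured mammalian cell lines. The plasmid is maintained at high copy in E. coli under kanamycin selection. The same resistance cassette confers neomycin resistance in mammalian cells, so stable transfectants can be selected with G418.

The record contains two inconsistencies. The tag is listed as "C terminal on backbone", but the C1 vector design and the construct name both indicate that EGFP sits upstream of the cloning site and is therefore fused to the N-terminus of Rab27A. That arrangement leaves the C-terminal prenylation motif free, which Rab GTPases need for membrane association. The Entrez Gene field points to RAB7A, whereas the insert name, purpose and associated publication all refer to Rab27A, so that link appears to be a catalogue error.

Rab27A is a small GTPase involved in the transport and exocytosis of lysosome-related organelles such as melanosomes and cytotoxic granules, and its loss of function causes Griscelli syndrome. In line with the associated study of a switch I missense mutation, this wild-type construct is suited to live or fixed-cell imaging of Rab27A localisation and serves as a reference for comparison with disease-associated variants.
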