>Addgene plasmid #89237 | GFP-Rab27A | depositor partial sequence | sequence record 172877 | peGFP-C1 (MCS) and full-lenght human Rab27A
TACAAGTCCGGACTCAGATCTCGAGCTCAAGCTTCGAATTCTATGTCTGATGGAGATTATGATTACCTCA
TCAAGTTTTTAGCTTTGGGAGACTCTGGTGTAGGGAAGACCAGTGTACTTTACCAATATACAGATGGTAA
ATTTAACTCCAAATTTATCACAACAGTGGGCATTGATTTCAGGGAAAAAAGAGTGGTGTACAGAGCCAGT
GGGCCGGATGGAGCCACTGGCAGAGGCCAGAGAATCCACCTGCAGTTATGGGACACAGCAGGGCAGGAGA
GGTTTCGTAGCTTAACGACAGCGTTCTTCAGAGATGCTATGGGTTTTCTTCTACTTTTTGATCTGACAAA
TGAGCAAAGTTTCCTCAATGTCAGAAACTGGATAAGCCAGCTACAGATGCATGCATATTGTGAAAACCCA
GATATAGTGCTGTGTGGAAACAAGAGTGATCTGGAGGACCAGAGAGTAGTGAAAGAGGAGGAAGCCATAG
CACTCGCAGAGAAATATGGAATCCCCTACTTTGAAACTAGTGCTGCCAATGGGACAAACATAAGCCAAGC
AATTGAGATGCTTCTGGACCTGATAATGAAGCGAATGGAACGGTGTGTGGACAAGTCCTGGATTCCTGAA
GGAGTGGTGCGATCAAATGGTCATGCCTCTACGGATCAGTTAAGTGAAGAAAAGGAGAAAGGGGCATGTG
GCTGTTGAGAAGTCAAGTAAGCGACATAGTAGTTCAGGTGGCCCATGCCTGGGATCCACCGGATCTAGAT
AACTGA
